>Addgene plasmid #70702 | MSP2283 | depositor full sequence | sequence record 127769 | MSP2283 sequence 7092 bps
GGGGAATTGTGAGCGGATAACAATTCCCCTGTAGAAATAATTTTGTTTAACTTTAATAAGGAGATATACC
ATGGGCAAACGGAACTACATCCTGGGGCTTGACATTGGGATAACCAGCGTTGGCTACGGAATTATTGATT
ATGAGACACGCGATGTGATTGACGCCGGGGTTAGGCTGTTCAAAGAGGCCAACGTTGAAAACAACGAGGG
AAGACGGAGTAAGCGCGGAGCAAGAAGACTCAAGCGCAGACGGAGACATCGGATTCAGAGGGTGAAAAAG
CTGCTCTTCGATTACAATCTCCTGACCGATCATAGTGAGCTGAGCGGAATCAACCCCTACGAGGCGCGAG
TGAAAGGGCTTTCCCAGAAGCTGTCCGAAGAGGAGTTCTCCGCCGCGTTGCTGCACCTGGCCAAACGGAG
GGGGGTTCACAATGTAAACGAAGTGGAGGAGGACACGGGCAATGAACTTAGTACGAAAGAACAGATCAGT
AGGAACTCTAAGGCTCTCGAAGAGAAATACGTCGCTGAGTTGCAGCTTGAGAGACTGAAAAAAGACGGCG
AAGTACGCGGATCTATTAATAGGTTCAAGACTTCAGATTACGTAAAGGAAGCCAAGCAGCTCCTGAAAGT
ACAGAAAGCGTACCATCAGCTCGATCAGAGCTTCATCGATACCTACATAGATTTGCTGGAGACACGGAGG
ACATACTACGAGGGCCCAGGGGAAGGATCTCCTTTTGGGTGGAAGGACATCAAGGAATGGTACGAGATGC
TTATGGGACATTGTACATATTTTCCGGAGGAGCTCAGGAGCGTCAAGTACGCCTACAATGCCGACCTGTA
CAATGCCCTCAATGACCTCAATAACCTCGTGATTACCAGGGACGAGAACGAGAAGCTGGAGTACTATGAA
AAGTTCCAGATTATCGAGAATGTGTTTAAGCAGAAGAAGAAGCCGACACTTAAGCAGATTGCAAAGGAAA
TCCTCGTGAATGAGGAAGATATCAAGGGATACAGAGTGACAAGTACAGGCAAGCCCGAGTTCACAAATCT
GAAGGTGTACCACGATATTAAGGACATAACCGCACGAAAGGAGATAATCGAAAACGCTGAGCTCCTCGAT
CAGATCGCAAAAATTCTTACCATCTACCAGTCTAGTGAGGACATTCAGGAGGAACTGACTAATCTGAACA
GTGAGCTCACCCAAGAGGAAATTGAGCAGATTTCAAACCTGAAAGGCTACACCGGGACGCACAATCTGAG
CCTCAAAGCAATCAACCTCATTCTGGATGAACTTTGGCACACAAATGACAACCAAATTGCCATATTCAAC
CGCCTGAAACTGGTGCCAAAAAAAGTGGATCTGTCACAGCAAAAGGAAATCCCTACAACCTTGGTTGACG
ATTTTATTCTGTCCCCCGTTGTCAAGCGGAGCTTCATCCAGTCAATCAAGGTGATCAATGCCATCATTAA
AAAATACGGATTGCCAAACGATATAATTATCGAGCTTGCACGAGAGAAGAACTCAAAGGACGCCCAGAAG
ATGATTAACGAAATGCAGAAGCGCAACCGCCAGACAAACGAACGCATAGAGGAAATTATAAGAACAACCG
GCAAAGAGAATGCCAAGTATCTGATCGAGAAAATCAAGCTGCACGACATGCAAGAAGGCAAGTGCCTGTA
CTCTCTGGAAGCTATCCCACTCGAAGATCTGCTGAATAATCCATTCAATTACGAGGTGGACCACATCATC
CCTAGATCCGTAAGCTTTGACAATTCCTTCAATAACAAAGTTCTGGTTAAACAGGAGGAAAATTCTAAAA
AAGGGAACCGGACCCCGTTCCAGTACCTGAGCTCCAGTGACAGCAAGATTAGCTACGAGACTTTTAAGAA
ACATATTCTGAATCTGGCCAAAGGCAAAGGCAGGATCAGCAAGACCAAGAAGGAGTACCTCCTCGAAGAA
CGCGACATTAACAGATTTAGTGTGCAGAAAGATTTCATCAACCGAAACCTTGTCGATACTCGGTACGCCA
CGAGAGGCCTGATGAATCTCCTCAGGAGCTACTTCCGCGTCAATAATCTGGACGTTAAAGTCAAGAGCAT
AAATGGGGGATTCACCAGCTTTCTGAGGAGAAAGTGGAAGTTTAAGAAGGAACGAAACAAAGGATACAAG
CACCATGCTGAGGATGCTTTGATCATCGCTAACGCGGACTTTATCTTTAAGGAATGGAAAAAGCTGGATA
AGGCAAAGAAAGTGATGGAAAACCAGATGTTCGAGGAGAAGCAGGCAGAGTCAATGCCTGAGATCGAGAC
AGAGCAGGAATACAAGGAAATTTTCATCACCCCTCATCAGATTAAACACATAAAGGACTTCAAAGACTAT
AAATACTCTCATAGGGTGGACAAAAAACCCAATCGCGAGCTCATTAATGACACCCTGTACTCAACACGGA
AGGATGATAAAGGTAATACCTTGATTGTGAATAATCTTAATGGATTGTATGACAAAGATAACGACAAGCT
CAAGAAGCTGATCAACAAGTCTCCAGAGAAGCTCCTTATGTATCACCACGACCCACAGACTTATCAGAAA
TTGAAACTGATCATGGAGCAATACGGGGATGAGAAGAACCCACTCTACAAATATTATGAGGAAACAGGTA
ATTACCTGACCAAGTACTCCAAGAAGGATAACGGACCAGTGATCAAAAAGATAAAGTACTATGGCAACAA
ACTTAATGCGCATTTGGACATAACTGACGATTACCCCAATTCTCGAAACAAGGTTGTGAAGCTCTCCCTG
AAGCCTTATAGATTTGACGTGTACCTGGATAATGGGGTTTATAAATTCGTCACCGTGAAAAATCTGGACG
TGATCAAAAAGGAGAACTATTATGAAGTAAACTCAAAGTGCTATGAGGAGGCGAAGAAGCTGAAGAAGAT
CTCCAATCAGGCCGAGTTCATCGCTTCCTTCTATAATAACGATCTCATCAAGATCAATGGAGAGCTTTAT
CGCGTCATTGGTGTGAACAATGACTTGCTGAACAGGATCGAAGTCAATATGATAGACATTACCTACCGGG
AGTATCTCGAAAACATGAATGATAAACGGCCGCCTCGCATCATCAAGACAATCGCATCTAAAACTCAGTC
AATAAAAAAGTACTCTACCGATATCCTGGGGAATCTCTATGAAGTGAAGTCAAAGAAGCACCCACAAATC
ATTAAAAAAGGTGGATCCCCCAAGAAGAAGAGGAAAGTCTCGAGCGACTACAAAGACCATGACGGTGATT
ATAAAGATCATGACATCGATTACAAGGATGACGATGACAAGTAAAGCGGCCGCATAATGCTTAAGTCGAA
CAGAAAGTAATCGTATTGTACACGGCCGCATAATCGAAATTAATACGACTCACTATAGGGGCACGGGCAG
CTTGCCGGGTTTTAGTACTCTGTAATGAAAATTACAGAATCTACTAAAACAAGGCAAAATGCCGTGTTTA
TCTCGTCAACTTGTTGGCGAGATTTTTTTTCCGCTGAGCAATAACTAGCATAACCCCTTGGGGCCTCTAA
ACGGGTCTTGAGGGGTTTTTTGCTGAAACCTCAGGCATTTGAGAAGCACACGGTCACACTGCTTCCGGTA
GTCAATAAACCGGTAAACCAGCAATAGACATAAGCGGCTATTTAACGACCCTGCCCTGAACCGACGACCG
GGTCGAATTTGCTTTCGAATTTCTGCCATTCATCCGCTTATTATCACTTATTCAGGCGTAGCAACCAGGC
GTTTAAGGGCACCAATAACTGCCTTAAAAAAATTACGCCCCGCCCTGCCACTCATCGCAGTACTGTTGTA
ATTCATTAAGCATTCTGCCGACATGGAAGCCATCACAAACGGCATGATGAACCTGAATCGCCAGCGGCAT
CAGCACCTTGTCGCCTTGCGTATAATATTTGCCCATAGTGAAAACGGGGGCGAAGAAGTTGTCCATATTG
GCCACGTTTAAATCAAAACTGGTGAAACTCACCCAGGGATTGGCTGAGACGAAAAACATATTCTCAATAA
ACCCTTTAGGGAAATAGGCCAGGTTTTCACCGTAACACGCCACATCTTGCGAATATATGTGTAGAAACTG
CCGGAAATCGTCGTGGTATTCACTCCAGAGCGATGAAAACGTTTCAGTTTGCTCATGGAAAACGGTGTAA
CAAGGGTGAACACTATCCCATATCACCAGCTCACCGTCTTTCATTGCCATACGGAACTCCGGATGAGCAT
TCATCAGGCGGGCAAGAATGTGAATAAAGGCCGGATAAAACTTGTGCTTATTTTTCTTTACGGTCTTTAA
AAAGGCCGTAATATCCAGCTGAACGGTCTGGTTATAGGTACATTGAGCAACTGACTGAAATGCCTCAAAA
TGTTCTTTACGATGCCATTGGGATATATCAACGGTGGTATATCCAGTGATTTTTTTCTCCATTTTAGCTT
CCTTAGCTCCTGAAAATCTCGATAACTCAAAAAATACGCCCGGTAGTGATCTTATTTCATTATGGTGAAA
GTTGGAACCTCTTACGTGCCGATCAACGTCTCATTTTCGCCAAAAGTTGGCCCAGGGCTTCCCGGTATCA
ACAGGGACACCAGGATTTATTTATTCTGCGAAGTGATCTTCCGTCACAGGTATTTATTCGGCGCAAAGTG
CGTCGGGTGATGCTGCCAACTTACTGATTTAGTGTATGATGGTGTTTTTGAGGTGCTCCAGTGGCTTCTG
TTTCTATCAGCTGTCCCTCCTGTTCAGCTACTGACGGGGTGGTGCGTAACGGCAAAAGCACCGCCGGACA
TCAGCGCTAGCGGAGTGTATACTGGCTTACTATGTTGGCACTGATGAGGGTGTCAGTGAAGTGCTTCATG
TGGCAGGAGAAAAAAGGCTGCACCGGTGCGTCAGCAGAATATGTGATACAGGATATATTCCGCTTCCTCG
CTCACTGACTCGCTACGCTCGGTCGTTCGACTGCGGCGAGCGGAAATGGCTTACGAACGGGGCGGAGATT
TCCTGGAAGATGCCAGGAAGATACTTAACAGGGAAGTGAGAGGGCCGCGGCAAAGCCGTTTTTCCATAGG
CTCCGCCCCCCTGACAAGCATCACGAAATCTGACGCTCAAATCAGTGGTGGCGAAACCCGACAGGACTAT
AAAGATACCAGGCGTTTCCCCTGGCGGCTCCCTCGTGCGCTCTCCTGTTCCTGCCTTTCGGTTTACCGGT
GTCATTCCGCTGTTATGGCCGCGTTTGTCTCATTCCACGCCTGACACTCAGTTCCGGGTAGGCAGTTCGC
TCCAAGCTGGACTGTATGCACGAACCCCCCGTTCAGTCCGACCGCTGCGCCTTATCCGGTAACTATCGTC
TTGAGTCCAACCCGGAAAGACATGCAAAAGCACCACTGGCAGCAGCCACTGGTAATTGATTTAGAGGAGT
TAGTCTTGAAGTCATGCGCCGGTTAAGGCTAAACTGAAAGGACAAGTTTTGGTGACTGCGCTCCTCCAAG
CCAGTTACCTCGGTTCAAAGAGTTGGTAGCTCAGAGAACCTTCGAAAAACCGCCCTGCAAGGCGGTTTTT
TCGTTTTCAGAGCAAGAGATTACGCGCAGACCAAAACGATCTCAAGAAGATCATCTTATTAATCAGATAA
AATATTTCTAGATTTCAGTGCAATTTATCTCTTCAAATGTAGCACCTGAAGTCAGCCCCATACGATATAA
GTTGTAATTCTCATGTTAGTCATGCCCCGCGCCCACCGGAAGGAGCTGACTGGGTTGAAGGCTCTCAAGG
GCATCGGTCGAGATCCCGGTGCCTAATGAGTGAGCTAACTTACATTAATTGCGTTGCGCTCACTGCCCGC
TTTCCAGTCGGGAAACCTGTCGTGCCAGCTGCATTAATGAATCGGCCAACGCGCGGGGAGAGGCGGTTTG
CGTATTGGGCGCCAGGGTGGTTTTTCTTTTCACCAGTGAGACGGGCAACAGCTGATTGCCCTTCACCGCC
TGGCCCTGAGAGAGTTGCAGCAAGCGGTCCACGCTGGTTTGCCCCAGCAGGCGAAAATCCTGTTTGATGG
TGGTTAACGGCGGGATATAACATGAGCTGTCTTCGGTATCGTCGTATCCCACTACCGAGATGTCCGCACC
AACGCGCAGCCCGGACTCGGTAATGGCGCGCATTGCGCCCAGCGCCATCTGATCGTTGGCAACCAGCATC
GCAGTGGGAACGATGCCCTCATTCAGCATTTGCATGGTTTGTTGAAAACCGGACATGGCACTCCAGTCGC
CTTCCCGTTCCGCTATCGGCTGAATTTGATTGCGAGTGAGATATTTATGCCAGCCAGCCAGACGCAGACG
CGCCGAGACAGAACTTAATGGGCCCGCTAACAGCGCGATTTGCTGGTGACCCAATGCGACCAGATGCTCC
ACGCCCAGTCGCGTACCGTCTTCATGGGAGAAAATAATACTGTTGATGGGTGTCTGGTCAGAGACATCAA
GAAATAACGCCGGAACATTAGTGCAGGCAGCTTCCACAGCAATGGCATCCTGGTCATCCAGCGGATAGTT
AATGATCAGCCCACTGACGCGTTGCGCGAGAAGATTGTGCACCGCCGCTTTACAGGCTTCGACGCCGCTT
CGTTCTACCATCGACACCACCACGCTGGCACCCAGTTGATCGGCGCGAGATTTAATCGCCGCGACAATTT
GCGACGGCGCGTGCAGGGCCAGACTGGAGGTGGCAACGCCAATCAGCAACGACTGTTTGCCCGCCAGTTG
TTGTGCCACGCGGTTGGGAATGTAATTCAGCTCCGCCATCGCCGCTTCCACTTTTTCCCGCGTTTTCGCA
GAAACGTGGCTGGCCTGGTTCACCACGCGGGAAACGGTCTGATAAGAGACACCGGCATACTCTGCGACAT
CGTATAACGTTACTGGTTTCACATTCACCACCCTGAATTGACTCTCTTCCGGGCGCTATCATGCCATACC
GCGAAAGGTTTTGCGCCATTCGATGGTGTCCGGGATCTCGACGCTCTCCCTTATGCGACTCCTGCATTAG
GAAATTAATACGACTCACTATA
Features (pLannotate 1.2.2; 19 found; start..end, strand, type, name):
      3..27      +  protein_bind   lac operator: The lac repressor binds to the lac operator to inhibit transcription in E. coli. This inhibition can be relieved by adding lactose or isopropyl-β-D-thiogalactopyranoside (IPTG). lac repressor encoded by lacI
     42..64      +  RBS            RBS: efficient ribosome binding site from bacteriophage T7 gene 10 (Olins and Rangwala, 1989)
     77..3232    +  CDS            cas9: CAS9_STAAU - Experimental evidence at protein level: Swiss-Prot protein existence level 1. CRISPR (clustered regularly interspaced short palindromic repeat) is an adaptive immune system that provides protection against mobile genetic elements (viruses, transposable elements and conjugative plasmids). CRISPR clusters contain spacers, sequences complementary to antecedent mobile elements, and target invading nucleic acids. CRISPR clusters are transcribed and processed into CRISPR RNA (crRNA). In type II CRISPR systems correct processing of pre-crRNA requires a trans- encoded small RNA (tracrRNA)
   3266..3331    +  CDS            3xFLAG: three tandem FLAG® epitope tags, followed by an enterokinase cleavage site
   3401..3419    +  promoter       T7 promoter: promoter for bacteriophage T7 RNA polymerase
   3419..3438    -  CDS            VN155(I152L) (fragment): improved N-terminal fragment of mVenus for use in bimolecular fluorescence complementation (BiFC) (Kodama and Hu, 2010)
   3464..3522    +  misc_RNA       Sa gRNA scaffold (fragment): guide RNA scaffold for the Staphylococcus aureus CRISPR/Cas9 system
   3545..3592    +  terminator     T7 terminator: transcription terminator for bacteriophage T7 RNA polymerase
   3816..4472    -  CDS            cat: CAT_ECOLX - Experimental evidence at protein level: Swiss-Prot protein existence level 1. This enzyme is an effector of chloramphenicol resistance in bacteria. From Escherichia coli. This protein is used as a marker in many commonly used cloning vectors, such as pACYC184.
   4473..4575    -  promoter       cat promoter: promoter of the E. coli cat gene encoding chloramphenicol acetyltransferase
   4696..4839    +  mobile_element IS1 (fragment): prokaryotic transposable element IS1
   4958..5013    -  rep_origin     RSF ori (fragment): Plasmids containing the RSF 1030 origin of replication can be propagated in E. coli cells that contain additional plasmids with compatible origins.
   5101..5645    -  rep_origin     p15A ori: Plasmids containing the medium-copy-number p15A origin of replication can be propagated in E. coli cells that contain a second plasmid with the ColE1 origin.
   5757..5821    -  CDS            TcR (fragment): tetracycline efflux protein; tet; confers resistance to tetracycline
   5836..5857    -  protein_bind   CAP binding site: CAP binding activates transcription in the presence of cAMP. E. coli catabolite activator protein
   5870..6952    -  CDS            lacI: lac repressor; lacI; The lac repressor binds to the lac operator to inhibit transcription in E. coli. This inhibition can be relieved by adding lactose or isopropyl-β-D-thiogalactopyranoside (IPTG).
   6953..7030    -  promoter       lacI promoter: lacI
   7038..7073    -  CDS            TcR (fragment): tetracycline efflux protein; tet; confers resistance to tetracycline
   7076..2       +  promoter       T7 promoter (across the origin): promoter for bacteriophage T7 RNA polymerase
