[The description below was written by a language model from this plasmid's Addgene catalogue record and pLannotate feature annotations shown in this document.]
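Description:
MSP2283 is a bacterial expression and CRISPR plasmid built on the pACYCDuet-1 backbone, a dual-cassette T7 vector for E. coli. It replicates from the p15A origin, which keeps copy number low and makes it compatible with a second plasmid carrying a ColE1-type origin. Selection is by chloramphenicol through the cat gene under its own promoter. The backbone also carries lacI with its promoter. Short matches to IS1, an RSF origin and the tetracycline resistance gene in the feature table are fragmentary backbone remnants rather than functional parts.

The plasmid carries two T7-driven units in the same orientation. The first has a T7 promoter followed by a lac operator and the T7 gene 10 ribosome binding site. It drives a mammalian codon-optimized Staphylococcus aureus Cas9 with a C-terminal nuclear localization signal and 3xFLAG epitope tag; the NLS comes from the catalogue record and is not annotated separately. The lac operator and plasmid-encoded repressor should make Cas9 expression IPTG-inducible in strains that supply T7 RNA polymerase. The second T7 promoter transcribes a SaCas9 single guide RNA with a fixed 20-nucleotide spacer directed at "site 1", followed by a T7 terminator. The depositor describes the 84-nucleotide scaffold as a truncated repeat/anti-repeat design that is more active than the full-length sgRNA, which probably explains why it is annotated only as a partial scaffold match. The short reverse-strand hit to an mVenus fragment coincides with the spacer and most likely reflects its sequence similarity to a fluorescent protein gene rather than a coding element.

The plasmid supplies nuclease and guide together in bacteria. It was deposited with work on altering SaCas9 PAM recognition, but the record does not describe the specific assay.
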