Addgene plasmid #70702: MSP2283
Purpose: Bacterial expression plasmid for SaCas9 & sgRNA targeted to site 1: T7-humanSaCas9-NLS-3xFLAG-T7-Sa-sgRNA(84) #1
Depositing lab: Keith Joung. Depositing organization: Massachusetts General Hospital. Publication: Broadening the targeting range of Staphylococcus aureus CRISPR-Cas9 by modifying PAM recognition. Kleinstiver BP, Prew MS, Tsai SQ, Nguyen NT, Topkar VV, Zheng Z, Joung JK. Nat Biotechnol. 2015 Nov 2. doi: 10.1038/nbt.3404. PubMed 26524662.
Backbone
  Vector backbone: pACYCDuet-1
  Backbone manufacturer: EMD Millipore
  Vector type: Bacterial Expression, CRISPR
Growth in bacteria
  Bacterial resistance: Chloramphenicol, 25 μg/mL
  Growth temperature: 37°C
  Growth strain: DH5alpha
  Copy number: Low Copy
Gene/Insert 1
  Gene/Insert name: mammalian codon-optimized Staphylococcus aureus Cas9 (alt name: SauCas9)
  Species: S. aureus
  Promoter: T7
  Tag / fusion protein: NLS-3xFLAG (C terminal on insert)
  Cloning method: Unknown
  Sequencing primers: 5′ ACYCDuetUP1; 3′ oBK390 (5'-GCAAATTCGACCCGGTCGTCG-3')
Gene/Insert 2
  Gene/Insert name: SaCas9 sgRNA (+84)
  Promoter: T7
  Cloning method: Unknown
  Sequencing primers: 5′ DuetDOWN1; 3′ T7-term
Terms and licenses: Academic/Nonprofit Terms; Industry Terms: Not Available to Industry
Depositor comments: For this plasmid, the sequence of the sgRNA spacer is GGGCACGGGCAGCTTGCCGG. The length of the sgRNA (not including the spacer sequence) is 84 nucleotides, where this truncated repeat/anti-repeat sgRNA is similar to that described previously by Ran et al., Nature 2015 (PubMed ID: 25830891) and conveys higher activity than the canonical full length sgRNA.
How to cite: MSP2283 was a gift from Keith Joung (Addgene plasmid # 70702 ; http://n2t.net/addgene:70702 ; RRID:Addgene_70702)
