>Addgene plasmid #70702 | MSP2283 | addgene partial sequence | sequence record 131899 | LacI-R 5'-GGCATACTCTGCGACATCGT-3'
ATTGACTCTCTTCCGGGCGCTATCATGCCATACCGCGAAAGGTTTTGCGCCATTCGATGGTGTCCGGGAT
CTCGACGCTCTCCCTTATGCGACTCCTGCATTAGGAAATTAATACGACTCACTATAGGGGAATTGTGAGC
GGATAACAATTCCCCTGTAGAAATAATTTTGTTTAACTTTAATAAGGAGATATACCATGGGCAAACGGAA
CTACATCCTGGGGCTTGACATTGGGATAACCAGCGTTGGCTACGGAATTATTGATTATGAGACACGCGAT
GTGATTGACGCCGGGGTTAGGCTGTTCAAAGAGGCCAACGTTGAAAACAACGAGGGAAGACGGAGTAAGC
GCGGAGCAAGAAGACTCAAGCGCAGACGGAGACATCGGATTCA
