>Addgene plasmid #70702 | MSP2283 | addgene partial sequence | sequence record 131900 | CAT-F 5'-GTTTGTGATGGCTTCCATGTC-3'
CTGCGATGAGTGGCAGGGCGGGGCGTAATTTTTTTAAGGCAGTTATTGGTGCCCTTAAACGCCTGGTTGC
TACGCCTGAATAAGTGATAATAAGCGGATGAATGGCAGAAATTCGAAAGCAAATTCGACCCGGTCGTCGG
TTCAGGGCAGGGTCGTTAAATAGCCGCTTATGTCTATTGCTGGTTTACCGGTTTATTGACTACCGGAAGC
AGTGTGACCGTGTGCTTCTCAAATGCCTGAGGTTTCAGCAAAAAACCCCTCAAGACCCGTTTAGAGGCCC
CAAGGGGTTATGCTAGTTATTGCTCAGCGGAAAAAAAATCTCGCCAACAAGTTGACGAGATAAACACGGC
ATTTTGCCTTGTTTTAGTAGATTCTGTAATTTTCATTACAGAGTACTAAAACCCGGCAAGCTGCCCGTGC
CCCTATAGTGAGTCGTATTAATTTCGATTATGCGGCCGTGTACAATACGATTACTTTCTGTTCGACTTAA
GCATTATGCGGCCGCTTTACTTGTCATCGTCATCCTTGTAATCGATGTCATGATCTTTATAATCACCGTC
ATGGTCTTTGTAGTCGCTCGAGACTTTCCTCTTCTTCTTGGGGGATCCACCTTTTTTAATGATTTGTGGG
TGCTTCTTTGACTTCACTTCATAGAGATTCCCCAGGATATCGGTAGAGTACTTTTTTATTGACTGAGTTT
TAGATGCGATTGTCTTGATGATGCGAGGCGGCCGTTTATCATTCATGTTTTCGAGATACTCCCGGTAGGT
AATGTCTATCATATTGACTTCGATCCTGTTCAGCAAGTCATTGTTCACACC
